>Addgene plasmid #108006 | BMR1_04g07810-bio-His | addgene full sequence | sequence record 213189 | Addgene NGS Result
CATGTTGACATTGATTATTGACTAGTTATTAATAGTAATCAATTACGGGGTCATTAGTTCATAGCCCATA
TATGGAGTTCCGCGTTACATAACTTACGGTAAATGGCCCGCCTGGCTGACCGCCCAACGACCCCCGCCCA
TTGACGTCAATAATGACGTATGTTCCCATAGTAACGCCAATAGGGACTTTCCATTGACGTCAATGGGTGG
AGTATTTACGGTAAACTGCCCACTTGGCAGTACATCAAGTGTATCATATGCCAAGTCCGCCCCCTATTGA
CGTCAATGACGGTAAATGGCCCGCCTGGCATTATGCCCAGTACATGACCTTACGGGACTTTCCTACTTGG
CAGTACATCTACGTATTAGTCATCGCTATTACCATGGTGATGCGGTTTTGGCAGTACACCAATGGGCGTG
GATAGCGGTTTGACTCACGGGGATTTCCAAGTCTCCACCCCATTGACGTCAATGGGAGTTTGTTTTGGCA
CCAAAATCAACGGGACTTTCCAAAATGTCGTAATAACCCCGCCCCGTTGACGCAAATGGGCGGTAGGCGT
GTACGGTGGGAGGTCTATATAAGCAGAGCTCGTTTAGTGAACCGTCAGATCCTCACTCTCTTCCGCATCG
CTGTCTGCGAGGGCCAGCTGTTGGGCTCGCGGTTGAGGACAAACTCTTCGCGGTCTTTCCAGTACTCTTG
GATCGGAAACCCGTCGGCCTCCGAACGGTACTCCGCCACCGAGGGACCTGAGCGAGTCCGCATCGACCGG
ATCGGAAAACCTCTCGAGAAAGGCGTCTAACCAGTCACAGTCGCAAGGTAGGCTGAGCACCGTGGCGGGC
GGCAGCGGGTGGCGGTCGGGGTTGTTTCTGGCGGAGGTGCTGCTGATGATGTAATTAAAGTAGGCGGTCT
TGAGACGGCGGATGGTCGAGGTGAGGTGTGGCAGGCTTGAGATCCAGCTGTTGGGGTGAGTACTCCCTCT
CAAAAGCGGGCATTACTTCTGCGCTAAGATTGTCAGTTTCCAAAAACGAGGAGGATTTGATATTCACCTG
GCCCGATCTGGCCATACACTTGAGTGACAATGACATCCACTTTGCCTTTCTCTCCACAGGTGTCCACTCC
CAGGTCCAAGTTTGCCACCATGGAGTTTCAGACCCAGGTACTCATGTCCCTGCTGCTCTGCATGTCTGGT
GCGGCCGCCAGCATCATCAGCGACGTGAACGTGGAAGGCCTGGCCAAGAAGATCTACCTGGACGAGGACG
GCAACGAGATCCTGGAAAAAGTGTGCTACTTCGAGGCCGTGACCCTGGAAAGCCACAACTGCGACGTGTA
CCTGCGGCCCAACGAGCGGCTGAGCGTGAAGTGCAGCGCCACCGCCAACATGGACAGCAGCGCCGTGCCT
GTGGGCATCACCCTGCAGAGCGACAACAGCAACGTGAACTTCGAGAGCACCTGTAAAGAGGAATTCTGCA
CCGCCAAGTTCGAGTACCTGCCCAACAAGGCCCACAACAACGTGGCCGTGAACTGCTACCTGAAAGAAAG
CACCGAGACAGTGGACCCCACCCACCCCAACGTGGAAAACATCTTCATGTACATCAACGTGAAGCTGTAC
GACGCCACCCTGAAGAACGTGATCGACGACTACACCCTGTACGAGAACAAGATCTTCGACGTGACACTGG
ACGACGTGACCCTGCGGGACATCAACCTGGCCACCCTGGAATTCGGCGAGAACATCCTGAGCACCCGGAC
CCCCGGCATCAACGACGCCAAGAACAGCGACGACAAGAGCCTGACCGTGGACCACACCGACGACCGGGTG
GCCCTGGAAGCCAAGCCCAACTACAACGACTGCCACTGCGACTTCACCAACAGCGAGCGGGCCGAGTACA
AGAACAAGTTCTACACCGGCATCCTGCACCCCAAAGAGCGGTTCATCTACCGGTGCAGCAACCCCGCCGA
CAAGCCCGAGATCGTGACCTTCCCCAGAATCCAGACCAACGGCTACGTGATGGAACAGCTGGAAAACGGC
CGGAACGTGCTGAAAGAGATCCCCCTGGACGACATCAGAAAGGGCCTGGCCAGATCCGAGGGCCTGCTGA
TGTACGACTACTTCGACGACAATCTGGCCAAGTACAACGAGATCTATCTGATCTGCCACACCACCGACGT
GTCCACCCCCGTGACCAAGCTGTCCACCCTGGATGGCATCATCCGGATCATCCTGGCCTACAGCGGCGTG
CACCTGGACGAAAAGACCGGCGTGGTCAACTTCGCCGACTTCAAGATCGTGGCCAGCGACGAGGAAGAGA
GCGGCAACGGCAAGATCGGCTACTACACCATCACCAACGACCAGCCCAGCACCATCTTCCAGTGCCCCAG
CACCGAAACCGTGAAGTACAAGCTGCTGCCCGAGCGGCACAACCACGTGTACTACAAGATGCCCCAGATG
GAAAAGAACCCCTTCAAGAACGACAAGTACAACCCCCAGGGCGACATCGGCTACGCCATTGCCATGAAGG
GCATCTCCATCATCAAGAACGAGGACCGGATCACCATCAACAAGGACGGCTACAGCACCCTGGCCTACGG
CATGAACCCCTTCGTGTACTTCCTGTGCGTGGTGCCCAAGCAGAAGAAAGAGAACAGCCTGCACAACCCT
GCCCCCGACGCCGTGACCGAGGACGGCGTCGAGAAGGTGGTGCAGAGCATCGACGACGCCGAGACAGACA
AGAGCCCTGGCGAAGAGGACCCCATCGACGATGACAGCATCACCGAGGACTGGGACCGGAAGTACGGCGC
CATCATCATCGGCCTGAGCACCTACAGCAACCTGCGGAAGTTCCGGATCTGCGGCCCTGGCTACAGCAGC
TTCGACTACAACGGCGTGTACATCGAGGACGTGGACTGCAACTACGCCTTCAACGCCCCTCCCATCAGCC
TGAGCAACAGCCTGATCGACAGCGGCATCGAGAACGAGGGCAGCCAGATCAAGAGCACCGTGGGCATCGA
CAGCCCCGAGGAATCCAAGCCCGTGGACAAGAGCGACAGCAAGCTGGTGGAAGATAGCGACAGCAGCGAG
CAGAAAGAGGACAGCGACTCCGGCATCGACTCCCCCATCGTGCAGATGTGCCCCATGGACAAGTTCAACC
CTAACGGCCCCAGATGCATGACCGCCCAGAAAGGCTTCATGGGCATGAAGCGGGCCAACTTCATCAAGGA
TTTCTTCGAGCCCGTGAAGGACGTGCTGAGCGTGTCCAGCCTGTGGATTCTGGAAAAAGAGCGCTGGGAG
ACATTCGAGAAGTCCGGCGTGAAGTCCGTGACCTGCCTGTGCTACGACAGCGTGGGCGACGTGATCTCCA
AGCTGGTCGTGAACGACTTCAACTCTGGCGCGCCGTCGACCTCCATCACGGCCTATAAGAGTGAGGGGGA
GTCAGCGGAGTTCTCCTTCCCACTCAACCTTGGAGAGGAAAGCCTGCAGGGAGAGTTGAGATGGAAGGCA
GAGAAGGCTCCTTCTTCCCAGTCCTGGATCACCTTCTCCCTAAAGAACCAAAAGGTGTCTGTGCAGAAGT
CTACTAGCAACCCCAAGTTCCAGCTGTCCGAAACGCTCCCACTCACCCTTCAGATACCCCAGGTCTCCCT
TCAGTTTGCTGGTTCTGGCAACCTGACCCTGACTCTGGACAGAGGGATACTGTATCAGGAAGTGAACCTG
GTGGTGATGAAAGTGACTCAGCCCGACAGCAACACTTTGACCTGTGAGGTGATGGGACCCACCTCACCCA
AGATGAGACTGATCTTGAAGCAGGAGAATCAGGAGGCCAGGGTCTCCAGGCAGGAGAAAGTGATTCAAGT
GCAGGCCCCTGAAGCAGGGGTGTGGCAATGTCTACTGAGTGAAGGTGAAGAGGTCAAGATGGACTCCAAG
ATCCAGGTTTTATCCAAAGGGTTGAATTCCGGCAGCCTGCACCACATCCTGGACGCCCAGAAGATGCTGT
GGAACCACAGGGACAGGAACCTGCCTCCTCTGGCCCCTCTGGGCCCCCACCACCATCACCACCATTGAGT
CTAGACACGTGATTAATTAAGGATCCCCCGACCTCGACCTCTGGCTAATAAAGGAAATTTATTTTCATTG
CAATAGTGTGTTGGAATTTTTTGTGTCTCTCACTCGGAAGGACATATGGGAGGGCAAATCATTTGGTCGA
GATCCCTCGGAGATCTCTAGCTAGAGGATCGATCCCCGCCCCGGACGAACTAAACCTGACTACGACATCT
CTGCCCCTTCTTCGCGGGGCAGTGCATGTAATCCCTTCAGTTGGTTGGTACAACTTGCCAACTGGGCCCT
GTTCCACATGTGACACGGGGGGGGACCAAACACAAAGGGGTTCTCTGACTGTAGTTGACATCCTTATAAA
TGGATGTGCACATTTGCCAACACTGAGTGGCTTTCATCCTGGAGCAGACTTTGCAGTCTGTGGACTGCAA
CACAACATTGCCTTTATGTGTAACTCTTGGCTGAAGCTCTTACACCAATGCTGGGGGACATGTACCTCCC
AGGGGCCCAGGAAGACTACGGGAGGCTACACCAACGTCAATCAGAGGGGCCTGTGTAGCTACCGATAAGC
GGACCCTCAAGAGGGCATTAGCAATAGTGTTTATAAGGCCCCCTTGTTAACCCTAAACGGGTAGCATATG
CTTCCCGGGTAGTAGTATATACTATCCAGACTAACCCTAATTCAATAGCATATGTTACCCAACGGGAAGC
ATATGCTATCGAATTAGGGTTAGTAAAAGGGTCCTAAGGAACAGCGATATCTCCCACCCCATGAGCTGTC
ACGGTTTTATTTACATGGGGTCAGGATTCCACGAGGGTAGTGAACCATTTTAGTCACAAGGGCAGTGGCT
GAAGATCAAGGAGCGGGCAGTGAACTCTCCTGAATCTTCGCCTGCTTCTTCATTCTCCTTCGTTTAGCTA
ATAGAATAACTGCTGAGTTGTGAACAGTAAGGTGTATGTGAGGTGCTCGAAAACAAGGTTTCAGGTGACG
CCCCCAGAATAAAATTTGGACGGGGGGTTCAGTGGTGGCATTGTGCTATGACACCAATATAACCCTCACA
AACCCCTTGGGCAATAAATACTAGTGTAGGAATGAAACATTCTGAATATCTTTAACAATAGAAATCCATG
GGGTGGGGACAAGCCGTAAAGACTGGATGTCCATCTCACACGAATTTATGGCTATGGGCAACACATAATC
CTAGTGCAATATGATACTGGGGTTATTAAGATGTGTCCCAGGCAGGGACCAAGACAGGTGAACCATGTTG
TTACACTCTATTTGTAACAAGGGGAAAGAGAGTGGACGCCGACAGCAGCGGACTCCACTGGTTGTCTCTA
ACACCCCCGAAAATTAAACGGGGCTCCACGCCAATGGGGCCCATAAACAAAGACAAGTGGCCACTCTTTT
TTTTGAAATTGTGGAGTGGGGGCACGCGTCAGCCCCCACACGCCGCCCTGCGGTTTTGGACTGTAAAATA
AGGGTGTAATAACTTGGCTGATTGTAACCCCGCTAACCACTGCGGTCAAACCACTTGCCCACAAAACCAC
TAATGGCACCCCGGGGAATACCTGCATAAGTAGGTGGGCGGGCCAAGATAGGGGCGCGATTGCTGCGATC
TGGAGGACAAATTACACACACTTGCGCCTGAGCGCCAAGCACAGGGTTGTTGGTCCTCATATTCACGAGG
TCGCTGAGAGCACGGTGGGCTAATGTTGCCATGGGTAGCATATACTACCCAAATATCTGGATAGCATATG
CTATCCTAATCTATATCTGGGTAGCATAGGCTATCCTAATCTATATCTGGGTAGCATATGCTATCCTAAT
CTATATCTGGGTAGTATATGCTATCCTAATTTATATCTGGGTAGCATAGGCTATCCTAATCTATATCTGG
GTAGCATATGCTATCCTAATCTATATCTGGGTAGTATATGCTATCCTAATCTGTATCCGGGTAGCATATG
CTATCCTAATAGAGATTAGGGTAGTATATGCTATCCTAATTTATATCTGGGTAGCATATACTACCCAAAT
ATCTGGATAGCATATGCTATCCTAATCTATATCTGGGTAGCATATGCTATCCTAATCTATATCTGGGTAG
CATAGGCTATCCTAATCTATATCTGGGTAGCATATGCTATCCTAATCTATATCTGGGTAGTATATGCTAT
CCTAATTTATATCTGGGTAGCATAGGCTATCCTAATCTATATCTGGGTAGCATATGCTATCCTAATCTAT
ATCTGGGTAGTATATGCTATCCTAATCTGTATCCGGGTAGCATATGCTATCCTCATGATAAGCTGTCAAA
CATGAGAATTTTCTTGAAGACGAAAGGGCCTCGTGATACGCCTATTTTTATAGGTTAATGTCATGATAAT
AATGGTTTCTTAGACGTCAGGTGGCACTTTTCGGGGAAATGTGCGCGGAACCCCTATTTGTTTATTTTTC
TAAATACATTCAAATATGTATCCGCTCATGAGACAATAACCCTGATAAATGCTTCAATAATATTGAAAAA
GGAAGAGTATGAGTATTCAACATTTCCGTGTCGCCCTTATTCCCTTTTTTGCGGCATTTTGCCTTCCTGT
TTTTGCTCACCCAGAAACGCTGGTGAAAGTAAAAGATGCTGAAGATCAGTTGGGTGCACGAGTGGGTTAC
ATCGAACTGGATCTCAACAGCGGTAAGATCCTTGAGAGTTTTCGCCCCGAAGAACGTTTTCCAATGATGA
GCACTTTTAAAGTTCTGCTATGTGGCGCGGTATTATCCCGTGTTGACGCCGGGCAAGAGCAACTCGGTCG
CCGCATACACTATTCTCAGAATGACTTGGTTGAGTACTCACCAGTCACAGAAAAGCATCTTACGGATGGC
ATGACAGTAAGAGAATTATGCAGTGCTGCCATAACCATGAGTGATAACACTGCGGCCAACTTACTTCTGA
CAACGATCGGAGGACCGAAGGAGCTAACCGCTTTTTTGCACAACATGGGGGATCATGTAACTCGCCTTGA
TCGTTGGGAACCGGAGCTGAATGAAGCCATACCAAACGACGAGCGTGACACCACGATGCCTGCAGCAATG
GCAACAACGTTGCGCAAACTATTAACTGGCGAACTACTTACTCTAGCTTCCCGGCAACAATTAATAGACT
GGATGGAGGCGGATAAAGTTGCAGGACCACTTCTGCGCTCGGCCCTTCCGGCTGGCTGGTTTATTGCTGA
TAAATCTGGAGCCGGTGAGCGTGGGTCTCGCGGTATCATTGCAGCACTGGGGCCAGATGGTAAGCCCTCC
CGTATCGTAGTTATCTACACGACGGGGAGTCAGGCAACTATGGATGAACGAAATAGACAGATCGCTGAGA
TAGGTGCCTCACTGATTAAGCATTGGTAACTGTCAGACCAAGTTTACTCATATATACTTTAGATTGATTT
AAAACTTCATTTTTAATTTAAAAGGATCTAGGTGAAGATCCTTTTTGATAATCTCATGACCAAAATCCCT
TAACGTGAGTTTTCGTTCCACTGAGCGTCAGACCCCGTAGAAAAGATCAAAGGATCTTCTTGAGATCCTT
TTTTTCTGCGCGTAATCTGCTGCTTGCAAACAAAAAAACCACCGCTACCAGCGGTGGTTTGTTTGCCGGA
TCAAGAGCTACCAACTCTTTTTCCGAAGGTAACTGGCTTCAGCAGAGCGCAGATACCAAATACTGTTCTT
CTAGTGTAGCCGTAGTTAGGCCACCACTTCAAGAACTCTGTAGCACCGCCTACATACCTCGCTCTGCTAA
TCCTGTTACCAGTGGCTGCTGCCAGTGGCGATAAGTCGTGTCTTACCGGGTTGGACTCAAGACGATAGTT
ACCGGATAAGGCGCAGCGGTCGGGCTGAACGGGGGGTTCGTGCACACAGCCCAGCTTGGAGCGAACGACC
TACACCGAACTGAGATACCTACAGCGTGAGCTATGAGAAAGCGCCACGCTTCCCGAAGGGAGAAAGGCGG
ACAGGTATCCGGTAAGCGGCAGGGTCGGAACAGGAGAGCGCACGAGGGAGCTTCCAGGGGGAAACGCCTG
GTATCTTTATAGTCCTGTCGGGTTTCGCCACCTCTGACTTGAGCGTCGATTTTTGTGATGCTCGTCAGGG
GGGCGGAGCCTATGGAAAAACGCCAGCAACGCGGCCTTTTTACGGTTCCTGGCCTTTTGCTGGCCTTTTG
CTCACATGTTCTTTCCTGCGTTATCCCCTGATTCTGTGGATAACCGTATTACCGCCTTTGAGTGAGCTGA
TACCGCTCGCCGCAGCCGAACGACCGAGCGCAGCGAGTCAGTGAGCGAGGAAGCGGAAGAGCGCCCAATA
CGCAAACCGCCTCTCCCCGCGCGTTGGCCGATTCATTAATGCAGCTGGCACGACAGGTTTCCCGACTGGA
AAGCGGGCAGTGAGCGCAACGCAATTAATGTGAGTTAGCTCACTCATTAGGCACCCCAGGCTTTACACTT
TATGCTTCCGGCTCGTATGTTGTGTGGAATTGTGAGCGGATAACAATTTCACACAGGAAACAGCTATGAC
CATGATTACGCCAAGCTCTAGCTAGAGGTCGACCAATTCTCATGTTTGACAGCTTATCATCGCAGATCCG
GGCAACGTTGTTGCCATTGCTGCAGGCGCAGAACTGGTAGGTATGGAAGATCTATACATTGAATCAATAT
TGGCAATTAGCCATATTAGTCATTGGTTATATAGCATAAATCAATATTGGCTATTGGCCATTGCATACGT
TGTATCTATATCATAATATGTACATTTATATTGGCTCATGTCCAATATGACCGC
Features (pLannotate 1.2.2; 18 found; start..end, strand, type, name):
      7..386     +  enhancer       CMV enhancer: human cytomegalovirus immediate early enhancer
    388..587     +  promoter       CMV promoter: human cytomegalovirus (CMV) immediate early promoter
    655..693     +  misc_feature   Ad SA (fragment): adenovirus major late transcript splice acceptor (Friedrich and Soriano, 1991)
    726..935     -  CDS            PTP (fragment): TERM_ADE02 - Experimental evidence at protein level: Swiss-Prot protein existence level 1. Protein covalently bound to the viral DNA that acts as a primer for viral genomic replication by DNA strand displacement. Assembles on the viral origin of replication in an initiation complex with viral polymerase, DBP, host NFIA and host POU2F1/OCT1. During initiation, the polymerase covalently couples the first dCTP with Ser- 580 of pTP. The terminal protein stimulates the template activity over 20 fold compared to protein-free templates. Neo-synthesized viral genomes are linked to two preterminal prot
    966..1055    +  intron         chimeric intron (fragment): chimera between introns from adenovirus and immunoglobulin heavy chain genes
   1074..1120    +  CDS            IgH signal sequence (fragment): signal sequence from the mouse immunoglobulin heavy chain variable region
   3387..3947    +  CDS            Cd4 (fragment): CD4_RAT - Experimental evidence at protein level: Swiss-Prot protein existence level 1. Integral membrane glycoprotein that plays an essential role in the immune response and serves multiple functions in responses against both external and internal offenses. In T-cells, functions primarily as a coreceptor for MHC class II molecule:peptide complex. The antigens presented by class II peptides are derived from extracellular proteins while class I peptides are derived from cytosolic proteins. Interacts simultaneously with the T-cell receptor (TCR) and the MHC class II presented by antigen presenti
   4107..4162    +  polyA_signal   β-globin poly(A) signal: rabbit β-globin polyadenylation signal (Gil and Proudfoot, 1987)
   4676..6357    -  rep_origin     oriP (fragment): Epstein-Barr virus oriP replication origin (Yates et al., 2000)
   6484..6588    +  promoter       AmpR promoter: bla
   6589..7449    +  CDS            AmpR: β-lactamase; bla; confers resistance to ampicillin, carbenicillin, and related antibiotics
   7620..8208    +  rep_origin     ori: high-copy-number ColE1/pMB1/pBR322/pUC origin of replication
   8391..8483    +  CDS            lacI (fragment): lac repressor; lacI; The lac repressor binds to the lac operator to inhibit transcription in E. coli. This inhibition can be relieved by adding lactose or isopropyl-β-D-thiogalactopyranoside (IPTG).
   8496..8517    +  protein_bind   CAP binding site: CAP binding activates transcription in the presence of cAMP. E. coli catabolite activator protein
   8532..8562    +  promoter       lac promoter: promoter for the E. coli lac operon
   8570..8586    +  protein_bind   lac operator: The lac repressor binds to the lac operator to inhibit transcription in E. coli. This inhibition can be relieved by adding lactose or isopropyl-β-D-thiogalactopyranoside (IPTG). lac repressor encoded by lacI
   8656..8672    +  promoter       tet promoter (fragment): E. coli promoter for tetracycline efflux protein gene
   8682..8707    -  CDS            bla(M) (fragment): β-lactamase lacking the signal sequence; bla(M); allows cytosolic expression of β-lactamase
