[The description below was written by a language model from this plasmid's Addgene catalogue record and pLannotate feature annotations shown in this document.]
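Description:
BMR1_04g07810-bio-His is a mammalian expression plasmid built on the pTT3 backbone, designed to produce a secreted, tagged ectodomain of the Babesia microti protein BMR1_04g07810. It is propagated in E. coli through a high-copy ColE1/pUC-type origin with ampicillin selection (AmpR). It also carries an Epstein-Barr virus oriP fragment, which supports episomal maintenance in cells that supply EBNA1. Short lac regulatory fragments and other small annotated hits near the bacterial origin appear to be backbone remnants with no role in expression.

The expression cassette uses the CMV enhancer and promoter, followed by adenovirus-derived leader and splice elements and a chimeric intron fragment. The antisense "PTP" annotation in this region most likely reflects the adenoviral leader sequence rather than a functional coding region. A fragment of a mouse immunoglobulin heavy chain signal sequence sits upstream of the insert, presumably directing the protein into the secretory pathway. The roughly 2.2 kb insert was made by gene synthesis and cloned between NotI and AscI sites; it is not itself annotated in the feature table. All potential N-linked glycosylation sites were removed by substituting alanine for the serine or threonine of each sequon, so that the parasite protein is not aberrantly glycosylated in mammalian cells. The insert is fused at its C terminus to rat Cd4 domains 3 and 4, a biotinylation sequence and a 6xHis tag, and the cassette ends at a rabbit β-globin polyadenylation signal.

Cotransfection with BirA yields enzymatically monobiotinylated protein. The biotin would allow oriented capture on streptavidin and the His tag allows purification. The plasmid belongs to a library of recombinant B. microti cell surface and secreted proteins made for diagnostics discovery and reverse vaccinology.
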