Addgene plasmid #108006: BMR1_04g07810-bio-His
Purpose: Expresses enzymatically monobiotinylated full-length BMR1_04g07810 ectodomain with no N-linked glycans upon cotransfection with BirA in mammalian cells. Contains a C-terminal rat Cd4 d3+4 tag.
Depositing lab: Gavin Wright. Depositing organization: Wellcome Sanger Institute. Publication: A library of recombinant Babesia microti cell surface and secreted proteins for diagnostics discovery and reverse vaccinology. Elton CM, Rodriguez M, Ben Mamoun C, Lobo CA, Wright GJ. Int J Parasitol. 2019 Feb;49(2):115-125. doi: 10.1016/j.ijpara.2018.10.003. Epub 2018 Oct 24. PubMed 30367868.
Backbone
  Vector backbone: pTT3
  Backbone manufacturer: Yves Durocher
  Backbone size w/o insert (bp): 6670
  Modifications to backbone: Addition of CD4, biotinylation sequence, 6xhis tags
  Vector type: Mammalian Expression
Growth in bacteria
  Bacterial resistance: Ampicillin, 100 μg/mL
  Growth temperature: 37°C
  Growth strain: DH5alpha
  Copy number: High Copy
Gene/Insert
  Gene/Insert name: BMR1_04g07810
  Species: B. microti
  Insert size (bp): 2204
  Mutation: all potential N-linked glycosylation sites (N-X-S/T, where X is not proline) were systematically removed by substituting alanine for serine/threonine at these sites.
  Promoter: CMV
  Tag / fusion protein: ratCD4d3+4,biotinylation sequence, 6xHis (C terminal on backbone)
  Cloning method: Restriction Enzyme; 5′ cloning site NotI (not destroyed); 3′ cloning site AscI (not destroyed)
  Sequencing primers: 5′ CMV-F; 3′ EBVori-F (5'-CCACTCAGTGTTGGCAAATG-3')
Resource information
  A portion of this plasmid was derived from a plasmid made by: Made by gene synthesis. pTT3 was obtained from Yves Durocher, National Research Council of Canada
Terms and licenses: Academic/Nonprofit Terms; Industry Terms: Not Available to Industry
How to cite: BMR1_04g07810-bio-His was a gift from Gavin Wright (Addgene plasmid # 108006 ; http://n2t.net/addgene:108006 ; RRID:Addgene_108006)
